Addgene plasmid #231705: pCMV-Popt
Purpose: Mammalian expression vector encoding a codon-optimized P gene from vesicular stomatitis virus, strain Indiana.
Depositing lab: Ron Geller. Publication: An efficient plasmid-based system for the recovery of recombinant vesicular stomatitis virus encoding foreign glycoproteins. Marques MC, Andreu-Moreno I, Sanjuan R, Elena SF, Geller R. Sci Rep. 2024 Jun 25;14(1):14644. doi: 10.1038/s41598-024-65384-8. PubMed 38918479.
Backbone
  Vector backbone: pIRES
  Backbone manufacturer: Clontech
  Vector type: Mammalian Expression ; VSV expression
  Selectable markers: Neomycin (select with G418)
Growth in bacteria
  Bacterial resistance: Ampicillin, 100 μg/mL
  Growth temperature: 37°C
  Growth strain: DH5alpha
  Copy number: High Copy
Gene/Insert
  Gene/Insert name: VSV P gene (codon-optimized )
  Species: vesicular stomatitis virus
  Mutation: human codon-optimized
  Promoter: CMV
  Cloning method: Gibson Cloning
Terms and licenses: Academic/Nonprofit Terms; Industry Terms: Not Available to Industry
How to cite: pCMV-Popt was a gift from Ron Geller (Addgene plasmid # 231705 ; http://n2t.net/addgene:231705 ; RRID:Addgene_231705)
