[The description below was written by a language model from this plasmid's Addgene catalogue record and pLannotate feature annotations shown in this document.]
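Description:
pCMV-Popt is a mammalian expression plasmid built on the Clontech pIRES backbone that encodes the phosphoprotein (P) of vesicular stomatitis virus, Indiana strain, in a human codon-optimized form. In bacteria it is propagated at high copy from a ColE1/pUC-type origin and selected with ampicillin through the β-lactamase gene. An f1 origin is also present, along with small remnant fragments of backbone elements (lacZα, bom, rop, a T3 promoter) that have no evident functional role. For selection in mammalian cells, the plasmid carries a neomycin phosphotransferase gene driven by the SV40 enhancer/early promoter and followed by a synthetic polyadenylation signal, which allows G418 selection.

The expression cassette consists of the human cytomegalovirus immediate-early enhancer and promoter, followed by a chimeric β-globin/immunoglobulin intron that generally improves mRNA processing and expression. The P open reading frame, inserted by Gibson assembly, comes next. On the circular map, the cassette ends at the SV40 polyadenylation signal annotated just past the sequence origin. Although the backbone is named pIRES, the 6,220 nt feature table shows no IRES element, so the construct appears to express P alone as a monocistronic transcript.

P is an essential cofactor of the VSV polymerase complex: it binds the ribonucleocapsid, positions the L polymerase on the template, and chaperones free N protein. The associated work describes a plasmid-based system for recovering recombinant VSV encoding foreign glycoproteins. This suggests the construct acts as a helper plasmid supplying P in trans during virus rescue, with CMV-driven nuclear transcription and codon optimization supporting its expression.
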