Features (pLannotate 1.2.2; 18 found; start..end, strand, type, name):
     12..29      -  promoter       T3 promoter (fragment): promoter for bacteriophage T3 RNA polymerase
     47..168     -  polyA_signal   SV40 poly(A) signal: SV40 polyadenylation signal
    191..259     -  CDS            large T antigen (fragment): large T antigen from SV40 (simian virus 40)
    283..350     +  CDS            lacZα (fragment): LacZα fragment of β-galactosidase; lacZ fragment
    354..782     +  rep_origin     f1 ori (sequence partly withheld): f1 bacteriophage origin of replication; arrow indicates direction of (+) strand synthesis
    810..861     -  misc_feature   bom (fragment): basis of mobility region from pBR322
    926..1283    +  promoter       SV40 promoter: SV40 enhancer and early promoter
   1334..2125    +  CDS            neo: KKA2_KLEPN - Also known as kan, nptII. Experimental evidence at protein level: Swiss-Prot protein existence level 1. Resistance to kanamycin, neomycin, paromomycin, ribostamycin, butirosin and gentamicin B. From Klebsiella pneumoniae.
   2192..2240    +  polyA_signal   poly(A) signal: synthetic polyadenylation signal
   2260..2314    -  misc_feature   bom (fragment): basis of mobility region from pBR322
   2416..2451    -  CDS            rop (fragment): Rop protein, which maintains plasmids at low copy number; rop
   2546..2650    +  promoter       AmpR promoter: bla
   2651..3511    +  CDS            AmpR: β-lactamase; bla; confers resistance to ampicillin, carbenicillin, and related antibiotics
   3682..4270    +  rep_origin     ori: high-copy-number ColE1/pMB1/pBR322/pUC origin of replication
   4483..4860    +  enhancer       CMV enhancer: human cytomegalovirus immediate early enhancer
   4861..5072    +  promoter       CMV promoter: human cytomegalovirus (CMV) immediate early promoter
   5233..5365    +  intron         chimeric intron: chimera between introns from human β-globin and immunoglobulin heavy chain genes
   5423..6217    +  CDS            P: PHOSP_VSIVA - Experimental evidence at protein level: Swiss-Prot protein existence level 1. Essential component of the RNA polymerase transcription and replication complex. Binds the viral ribonucleocapsid and positions the L polymerase on the template. May act as a chaperone for newly synthesized free N protein, so-called N(0). Plays a role in virion assembly. From Vesicular stomatitis Indiana virus (strain San Juan) (VSIV).
>Addgene plasmid #231705 | pCMV-Popt | addgene full sequence | sequence record 459827 | Addgene NGS Result
GCGGCCGCTTCCCTTTAGTGAGGGTTAATGCTTCGAGCAGACATGATAAGATACATTGATGAGTTTGGAC
AAACCACAACTAGAATGCAGTGAAAAAAATGCTTTATTTGTGAAATTTGTGATGCTATTGCTTTATTTGT
AACCATTATAAGCTGCAATAAACAAGTTAACAACAACAATTGCATTCATTTTATGTTTCAGGTTCAGGGG
GAGATGTGGGAGGTTTTTTAAAGCAAGTAAAACCTCTACAAATGTGGTAAAATCCGATAAGGATCGATCC
GGGCTGGCGTAATAGCGAAGAGGCCCGCACCGATCGCCCTTCCCAACAGTTGCGCAGCCTGAATGGCGAA
TGG
[124 nt withheld, positions 354-477]
C
[91 nt withheld, positions 479-569]
A
[49 nt withheld, positions 571-619]
CCTTTGACGTTGGAGTCCACGTTCTTT
[37 nt withheld, positions 647-683]
ACCCTATCTCGGTCTATTCTTTTGATTTATAAGGGATTTTGCCGATTTCGGCCTATTGGTTAAAAAATGA
GCTGATTTAACAAAAATTTAACGCGAATTTTAACAAAATATTAACGCTTACAATTTCCTGATGCGGTATT
TTCTCCTTACGCATCTGTGCGGTATTTCACACCGCATACGCGGATCTGCGCAGCACCATGGCCTGAAATA
ACCTCTGAAAGAGGAACTTGGTTAGGTACCTTCTGAGGCGGAAAGAACCAGCTGTGGAATGTGTGTCAGT
TAGGGTGTGGAAAGTCCCCAGGCTCCCCAGCAGGCAGAAGTATGCAAAGCATGCATCTCAATTAGTCAGC
AACCAGGTGTGGAAAGTCCCCAGGCTCCCCAGCAGGCAGAAGTATGCAAAGCATGCATCTCAATTAGTCA
GCAACCATAGTCCCGCCCCTAACTCCGCCCATCCCGCCCCTAACTCCGCCCAGTTCCGCCCATTCTCCGC
CCCATGGCTGACTAATTTTTTTTATTTATGCAGAGGCCGAGGCCGCCTCGGCCTCTGAGCTATTCCAGAA
GTAGTGAGGAGGCTTTTTTGGAGGCCTAGGCTTTTGCAAAAAGCTTGATTCTTCTGACACAACAGTCTCG
AACTTAAGGCTAGAGCCACCATGATTGAACAAGATGGATTGCACGCAGGTTCTCCGGCCGCTTGGGTGGA
GAGGCTATTCGGCTATGACTGGGCACAACAGACAATCGGCTGCTCTGATGCCGCCGTGTTCCGGCTGTCA
GCGCAGGGGCGCCCGGTTCTTTTTGTCAAGACCGACCTGTCCGGTGCCCTGAATGAACTGCAGGACGAGG
CAGCGCGGCTATCGTGGCTGGCCACGACGGGCGTTCCTTGCGCAGCTGTGCTCGACGTTGTCACTGAAGC
GGGAAGGGACTGGCTGCTATTGGGCGAAGTGCCGGGGCAGGATCTCCTGTCATCTCACCTTGCTCCTGCC
GAGAAAGTATCCATCATGGCTGATGCAATGCGGCGGCTGCATACGCTTGATCCGGCTACCTGCCCATTCG
ACCACCAAGCGAAACATCGCATCGAGCGAGCACGTACTCGGATGGAAGCCGGTCTTGTCGATCAGGATGA
TCTGGACGAAGAGCATCAGGGGCTCGCGCCAGCCGAACTGTTCGCCAGGCTCAAGGCGCGCATGCCCGAC
GGCGAGGATCTCGTCGTGACCCATGGCGATGCCTGCTTGCCGAATATCATGGTGGAAAATGGCCGCTTTT
CTGGATTCATCGACTGTGGCCGGCTGGGTGTGGCGGACCGCTATCAGGACATAGCGTTGGCTACCCGTGA
TATTGCTGAAGAGCTTGGCGGCGAATGGGCTGACCGCTTCCTCGTGCTTTACGGTATCGCCGCTCCCGAT
TCGCAGCGCATCGCCTTCTATCGCCTTCTTGACGAGTTCTTCTGAGCGGGACTCTGGGGTTCGAAATGAC
CGACCAAGCGACGCCCAACCTGCCATCACGATGGCCGCAATAAAATATCTTTATTTTCATTACATCTGTG
TGTTGGTTTTTTGTGTGAATCGATAGCGATAAGGATCCGCGTATGGTGCACTCTCAGTACAATCTGCTCT
GATGCCGCATAGTTAAGCCAGCCCCGACACCCGCCAACACCCGCTGACGCGCCCTGACGGGCTTGTCTGC
TCCCGGCATCCGCTTACAGACAAGCTGTGACCGTCTCCGGGAGCTGCATGTGTCAGAGGTTTTCACCGTC
ATCACCGAAACGCGCGAGACGAAAGGGCCTCGTGATACGCCTATTTTTATAGGTTAATGTCATGATAATA
ATGGTTTCTTAGACGTCAGGTGGCACTTTTCGGGGAAATGTGCGCGGAACCCCTATTTGTTTATTTTTCT
AAATACATTCAAATATGTATCCGCTCATGAGACAATAACCCTGATAAATGCTTCAATAATATTGAAAAAG
GAAGAGTATGAGTATTCAACATTTCCGTGTCGCCCTTATTCCCTTTTTTGCGGCATTTTGCCTTCCTGTT
TTTGCTCACCCAGAAACGCTGGTGAAAGTAAAAGATGCTGAAGATCAGTTGGGTGCACGAGTGGGTTACA
TCGAACTGGATCTCAACAGCGGTAAGATCCTTGAGAGTTTTCGCCCCGAAGAACGTTTTCCAATGATGAG
CACTTTTAAAGTTCTGCTATGTGGCGCGGTATTATCCCGTATTGACGCCGGGCAAGAGCAACTCGGTCGC
CGCATACACTATTCTCAGAATGACTTGGTTGAGTACTCACCAGTCACAGAAAAGCATCTTACGGATGGCA
TGACAGTAAGAGAATTATGCAGTGCTGCCATAACCATGAGTGATAACACTGCGGCCAACTTACTTCTGAC
AACGATCGGAGGACCGAAGGAGCTAACCGCTTTTTTGCACAACATGGGGGATCATGTAACTCGCCTTGAT
CGTTGGGAACCGGAGCTGAATGAAGCCATACCAAACGACGAGCGTGACACCACGATGCCTGTAGCAATGG
CAACAACGTTGCGCAAACTATTAACTGGCGAACTACTTACTCTAGCTTCCCGGCAACAATTAATAGACTG
GATGGAGGCGGATAAAGTTGCAGGACCACTTCTGCGCTCGGCCCTTCCGGCTGGCTGGTTTATTGCTGAT
AAATCTGGAGCCGGTGAGCGTGGGTCTCGCGGTATCATTGCAGCACTGGGGCCAGATGGTAAGCCCTCCC
GTATCGTAGTTATCTACACGACGGGGAGTCAGGCAACTATGGATGAACGAAATAGACAGATCGCTGAGAT
AGGTGCCTCACTGATTAAGCATTGGTAACTGTCAGACCAAGTTTACTCATATATACTTTAGATTGATTTA
AAACTTCATTTTTAATTTAAAAGGATCTAGGTGAAGATCCTTTTTGATAATCTCATGACCAAAATCCCTT
AACGTGAGTTTTCGTTCCACTGAGCGTCAGACCCCGTAGAAAAGATCAAAGGATCTTCTTGAGATCCTTT
TTTTCTGCGCGTAATCTGCTGCTTGCAAACAAAAAAACCACCGCTACCAGCGGTGGTTTGTTTGCCGGAT
CAAGAGCTACCAACTCTTTTTCCGAAGGTAACTGGCTTCAGCAGAGCGCAGATACCAAATACTGTTCTTC
TAGTGTAGCCGTAGTTAGGCCACCACTTCAAGAACTCTGTAGCACCGCCTACATACCTCGCTCTGCTAAT
CCTGTTACCAGTGGCTGCTGCCAGTGGCGATAAGTCGTGTCTTACCGGGTTGGACTCAAGACGATAGTTA
CCGGATAAGGCGCAGCGGTCGGGCTGAACGGGGGGTTCGTGCACACAGCCCAGCTTGGAGCGAACGACCT
ACACCGAACTGAGATACCTACAGCGTGAGCTATGAGAAAGCGCCACGCTTCCCGAAGGGAGAAAGGCGGA
CAGGTATCCGGTAAGCGGCAGGGTCGGAACAGGAGAGCGCACGAGGGAGCTTCCAGGGGGAAACGCCTGG
TATCTTTATAGTCCTGTCGGGTTTCGCCACCTCTGACTTGAGCGTCGATTTTTGTGATGCTCGTCAGGGG
GGCGGAGCCTATGGAAAAACGCCAGCAACGCGGCCTTTTTACGGTTCCTGGCCTTTTGCTGGCCTTTTGC
TCACATGGCTCGACAGATCTTCAATATTGGCCATTAGCCATATTATTCATTGGTTATATAGCATAAATCA
ATATTGGCTATTGGCCATTGCATACGTTGTATCTATATCATAATATGTACATTTATATTGGCTCATGTCC
AATATGACCGCCATGTTGGCATTGATTATTGACTAGTTATTAATAGTAATCAATTACGGGGTCATTAGTT
CATAGCCCATATATGGAGTTCCGCGTTACATAACTTACGGTAAATGGCCCGCCTGGCTGACCGCCCAACG
ACCCCCGCCCATTGACGTCAATAATGACGTATGTTCCCATAGTAACGCCAATAGGGACTTTCCATTGACG
TCAATGGGTGGAGTATTTACGGTAAACTGCCCACTTGGCAGTACATCAAGTGTATCATATGCCAAGTCCG
CCCCCTATTGACGTCAATGACGGTAAATGGCCCGCCTGGCATTATGCCCAGTACATGACCTTACGGGACT
TTCCTACTTGGCAGTACATCTACGTATTAGTCATCGCTATTACCATGGTGATGCGGTTTTGGCAGTACAC
CAATGGGCGTGGATAGCGGTTTGACTCACGGGGATTTCCAAGTCTCCACCCCATTGACGTCAATGGGAGT
TTGTTTTGGCACCAAAATCAACGGGACTTTCCAAAATGTCGTAACAACTGCGATCGCCCGCCCCGTTGAC
GCAAATGGGCGGTAGGCGTGTACGGTGGGAGGTCTATATAAGCAGAGCTCGTTTAGTGAACCGTCAGATC
ACTAGAAGCTTTATTGCGGTAGTTTATCACAGTTAAATTGCTAACGCAGTCAGTGCTTCTGACACAACAG
TCTCGAACTTAAGCTGCAGTGACTCTCTTAAGGTAGCCTTGCAGAAGTTGGTCGTGAGGCACTGGGCAGG
TAAGTATCAAGGTTACAAGACAGGTTTAAGGAGACCAATAGAAACTGGGCTTGTCGAGACAGAGAAGACT
CTTGCGTTTCTGATAGGCACCTATTGGTCTTACTGACATCCACTTTGCCTTTCTCTCCACAGGTGTCCAC
TCCCAGTTCAATTACAGCTCTTAAGGCTAGAGTACTTAAGCTAGCCACCATGGACAACCTGACAAAGGTG
CGGGAATACCTGAAGTCTTATAGCCGGCTCGATCAGGCCGTCGGCGAAATCGACGAGATTGAAGCCCAGA
GAGCCGAAAAGAGCAACTACGAGCTGTTTCAGGAGGACGGCGTTGAGGAACACACCAAGCCTAGCTACTT
CCAGGCCGCCGACGATTCTGACACCGAGAGCGAGCCCGAGATCGAGGATAACCAGGGCCTGTACGCCCCT
GATCCAGAGGCCGAGCAAGTGGAAGGCTTCATCCAGGGACCTCTGGACGACTACGCCGATGAAGAGGTGG
ACGTGGTGTTCACCAGCGATTGGAAGCAGCCTGAACTGGAAAGCGACGAGCATGGCAAGACCCTGAGACT
GACAAGCCCTGAGGGCCTGTCCGGAGAACAGAAATCTCAGTGGCTGAGCACAATCAAGGCCGTGGTGCAG
TCCGCCAAGTACTGGAATCTGGCTGAGTGCACCTTCGAGGCCAGCGGAGAGGGCGTGATCATGAAAGAGA
GACAGATCACCCCCGACGTCTACAAGGTGACCCCTGTGATGAACACCCACCCCAGCCAGAGCGAGGCTGT
GTCCGACGTGTGGAGCCTGTCCAAGACAAGCATGACATTTCAACCAAAGAAAGCCAGCCTGCAACCTCTG
ACCATCAGCCTGGACGAACTGTTCAGCAGTAGAGGCGAGTTCATCAGCGTGGGCGGCGACGGCAGAATGA
GCCACAAGGAAGCTATCCTGCTGGGCCTGCGGTACAAAAAGCTGTACAACCAGGCCAGGGTGAAGTACTC
TCTGTGA
